>Addgene plasmid #162617 | pCS2plus-mCerulean 156-239-GGGS-TDP-43 | depositor full sequence | sequence record 315194 | pCS2plus-mCerulean 156-239-GGGS-TDP-43 sequence 5610 bps
CGCCATTCTGCCTGGGGACGTCGGAGCAAGCTTGATTTAGGTGACACTATAGAATACAAGCTACTTGTTC
TTTTTGCAGGATCCGCCGCCACCATGGACAAGCAGAAGAACGGAATCAAGGCCAACTTCAAGATCCGCCA
CAACATCGAGGACGGAAGCGTGCAGCTGGCCGACCACTACCAGCAGAACACCCCTATCGGAGATGGACCT
GTGCTGCTGCCAGACAACCACTACCTGAGCACCCAGAGCAAGCTGAGCAAGGACCCTAACGAGAAGCGCG
ACCACATGGTGCTGCTGGAATTTGTGACCGCCGCTGGAATCACCCTGGGAATGGACGAGCTGTACAAGGG
CGGAGGAAGCGGAGGCGGAAGCGGCGGGGGAAGCATGTCTGAATATATTCGGGTAACCGAAGATGAGAAC
GATGAGCCCATTGAAATACCATCGGAAGACGATGGGACGGTGCTGCTCTCCACGGTTACAGCCCAGTTTC
CAGGGGCGTGTGGGCTTCGCTACAGGAATCCAGTGTCTCAGTGTATGAGAGGTGTCCGGCTGGTAGAAGG
AATTCTGCATGCCCCAGATGCTGGCTGGGGAAATCTGGTGTATGTTGTCAACTATCCAAAAGATAACAAA
AGAAAAATGGATGAGACAGATGCTTCATCAGCAGTGAAAGTGAAAAGAGCAGTCCAGAAAACATCCGATT
TAATAGTGTTGGGTCTCCCATGGAAAACAACCGAACAGGACCTGAAAGAGTATTTTAGTACCTTTGGAGA
AGTTCTTATGGTGCAGGTCAAGAAAGATCTTAAGACTGGTCATTCAAAGGGGTTTGGCTTTGTTCGTTTT
ACGGAATATGAAACACAAGTGAAAGTAATGTCACAGCGACATATGATAGATGGACGATGGTGTGACTGCA
AACTTCCTAATTCTAAGCAAAGCCAAGATGAGCCTTTGAGAAGCAGAAAAGTGTTTGTGGGGCGCTGTAC
AGAGGACATGACTGAGGATGAGCTGCGGGAGTTCTTCTCTCAGTACGGGGATGTGATGGATGTCTTCATC
CCCAAGCCATTCAGGGCCTTTGCCTTTGTTACATTTGCAGATGATCAGATTGCGCAGTCTCTTTGTGGAG
AGGACTTGATCATTAAAGGAATCAGCGTTCATATATCCAATGCCGAACCTAAGCACAATAGCAATAGACA
GTTAGAAAGAAGTGGAAGATTTGGTGGTAATCCAGGTGGCTTTGGGAATCAGGGTGGATTTGGTAATAGC
AGAGGGGGTGGAGCTGGTTTGGGAAACAATCAAGGTAGTAATATGGGTGGTGGGATGAACTTTGGTGCGT
TCAGCATTAATCCAGCCATGATGGCTGCCGCCCAGGCAGCACTACAGAGCAGTTGGGGTATGATGGGCAT
GTTAGCCAGCCAGCAGAACCAGTCAGGCCCATCGGGTAATAACCAAAACCAAGGCAACATGCAGAGGGAG
CCAAACCAGGCCTTCGGTTCTGGAAATAACTCTTATAGTGGCTCTAATTCTGGTGCAGCAATTGGTTGGG
GATCAGCATCCAATGCAGGGTCGGGCAGTGGTTTTAATGGAGGCTTTGGCTCAAGCATGGATTCTAAGTC
TTCTGGCTGGGGAATGTAGTCTAGAACTATAGTGAGTCGTATTACGTAGATCCAGACATGATAAGATACA
TTGATGAGTTTGGACAAACCACAACTAGAATGCAGTGAAAAAAATGCTTTATTTGTGAAATTTGTGATGC
TATTGCTTTATTTGTAACCATTATAAGCTGCAATAAACAAGTTAACAACAACAATTGCATTCATTTTATG
TTTCAGGTTCAGGGGGAGGTGTGGGAGGTTTTTTAATTCGCGGCCGCGGCGCCAATGCATTGGGCCCGGT
ACCCAGCTTTTGTTCCCTTTAGTGAGGGTTAATTGCGCGCTTGGCGTAATCATGGTCATAGCTGTTTCCT
GTGTGAAATTGTTATCCGCTCACAATTCCACACAACATACGAGCCGGAAGCATAAAGTGTAAAGCCTGGG
GTGCCTAATGAGTGAGCTAACTCACATTAATTGCGTTGCGCTCACTGCCCGCTTTCCAGTCGGGAAACCT
GTCGTGCCAGCTGCATTAATGAATCGGCCAACGCGCGGGGAGAGGCGGTTTGCGTATTGGGCGCTCTTCC
GCTTCCTCGCTCACTGACTCGCTGCGCTCGGTCGTTCGGCTGCGGCGAGCGGTATCAGCTCACTCAAAGG
CGGTAATACGGTTATCCACAGAATCAGGGGATAACGCAGGAAAGAACATGTGAGCAAAAGGCCAGCAAAA
GGCCAGGAACCGTAAAAAGGCCGCGTTGCTGGCGTTTTTCCATAGGCTCCGCCCCCCTGACGAGCATCAC
AAAAATCGACGCTCAAGTCAGAGGTGGCGAAACCCGACAGGACTATAAAGATACCAGGCGTTTCCCCCTG
GAAGCTCCCTCGTGCGCTCTCCTGTTCCGACCCTGCCGCTTACCGGATACCTGTCCGCCTTTCTCCCTTC
GGGAAGCGTGGCGCTTTCTCATAGCTCACGCTGTAGGTATCTCAGTTCGGTGTAGGTCGTTCGCTCCAAG
CTGGGCTGTGTGCACGAACCCCCCGTTCAGCCCGACCGCTGCGCCTTATCCGGTAACTATCGTCTTGAGT
CCAACCCGGTAAGACACGACTTATCGCCACTGGCAGCAGCCACTGGTAACAGGATTAGCAGAGCGAGGTA
TGTAGGCGGTGCTACAGAGTTCTTGAAGTGGTGGCCTAACTACGGCTACACTAGAAGGACAGTATTTGGT
ATCTGCGCTCTGCTGAAGCCAGTTACCTTCGGAAAAAGAGTTGGTAGCTCTTGATCCGGCAAACAAACCA
CCGCTGGTAGCGGTGGTTTTTTTGTTTGCAAGCAGCAGATTACGCGCAGAAAAAAAGGATCTCAAGAAGA
TCCTTTGATCTTTTCTACGGGGTCTGACGCTCAGTGGAACGAAAACTCACGTTAAGGGATTTTGGTCATG
AGATTATCAAAAAGGATCTTCACCTAGATCCTTTTAAATTAAAAATGAAGTTTTAAATCAATCTAAAGTA
TATATGAGTAAACTTGGTCTGACAGTTACCAATGCTTAATCAGTGAGGCACCTATCTCAGCGATCTGTCT
ATTTCGTTCATCCATAGTTGCCTGACTCCCCGTCGTGTAGATAACTACGATACGGGAGGGCTTACCATCT
GGCCCCAGTGCTGCAATGATACCGCGAGACCCACGCTCACCGGCTCCAGATTTATCAGCAATAAACCAGC
CAGCCGGAAGGGCCGAGCGCAGAAGTGGTCCTGCAACTTTATCCGCCTCCATCCAGTCTATTAATTGTTG
CCGGGAAGCTAGAGTAAGTAGTTCGCCAGTTAATAGTTTGCGCAACGTTGTTGCCATTGCTACAGGCATC
GTGGTGTCACGCTCGTCGTTTGGTATGGCTTCATTCAGCTCCGGTTCCCAACGATCAAGGCGAGTTACAT
GATCCCCCATGTTGTGCAAAAAAGCGGTTAGCTCCTTCGGTCCTCCGATCGTTGTCAGAAGTAAGTTGGC
CGCAGTGTTATCACTCATGGTTATGGCAGCACTGCATAATTCTCTTACTGTCATGCCATCCGTAAGATGC
TTTTCTGTGACTGGTGAGTACTCAACCAAGTCATTCTGAGAATAGTGTATGCGGCGACCGAGTTGCTCTT
GCCCGGCGTCAATACGGGATAATACCGCGCCACATAGCAGAACTTTAAAAGTGCTCATCATTGGAAAACG
TTCTTCGGGGCGAAAACTCTCAAGGATCTTACCGCTGTTGAGATCCAGTTCGATGTAACCCACTCGTGCA
CCCAACTGATCTTCAGCATCTTTTACTTTCACCAGCGTTTCTGGGTGAGCAAAAACAGGAAGGCAAAATG
CCGCAAAAAAGGGAATAAGGGCGACACGGAAATGTTGAATACTCATACTCTTCCTTTTTCAATATTATTG
AAGCATTTATCAGGGTTATTGTCTCATGAGCGGATACATATTTGAATGTATTTAGAAAAATAAACAAATA
GGGGTTCCGCGCACATTTCCCCGAAAAGTGCCACCTAAATTGTAAGCGTTAATATTTTGTTAAAATTCGC
GTTAAATTTTTGTTAAATCAGCTCATTTTTTAACCAATAGGCCGAAATCGGCAAAATCCCTTATAAATCA
AAAGAATAGACCGAGATAGGGT
[37 nt withheld, positions 4223-4259]
AAAGAACGTGGACTCCAACGTCAAAGG
[49 nt withheld, positions 4287-4335]
T
[91 nt withheld, positions 4337-4427]
G
[124 nt withheld, positions 4429-4552]
CCCATTCGCCATTCAGGCTGCGCAACTGTTGGGAAGGGCGATCGGTGCGGGCCTCTTCGCTATTACGCCA
GTCGACCATAGCCAATTCAATATGGCGTATATGGACTCATGCCAATTCAATATGGTGGATCTGGACCTGT
GCCAATTCAATATGGCGTATATGGACTCGTGCCAATTCAATATGGTGGATCTGGACCCCAGCCAATTCAA
TATGGCGGACTTGGCACCATGCCAATTCAATATGGCGGACTTGGCACTGTGCCAACTGGGGAGGGGTCTA
CTTGGCACGGTGCCAAGTTTGAGGAGGGGTCTTGGCCCTGTGCCAAGTCCGCCATATTGAATTGGCATGG
TGCCAATAATGGCGGCCATATTGGCTATATGCCAGGATCAATATATAGGCAATATCCAATATGGCCCTAT
GCCAATATGGCTATTGGCCAGGTTCAATACTATGTATTGGCCCTATGCCATATAGTATTCCATATATGGG
TTTTCCTATTGACGTAGATAGCCCCTCCCAATGGGCGGTCCCATATACCATATATGGGGCTTCCTAATAC
CGCCCATAGCCACTCCCCCATTGACGTCAATGGTCTCTATATATGGTCTTTCCTATTGACGTCATATGGG
CGGTCCTATTGACGTATATGGCGCCTCCCCCATTGACGTCAATTACGGTAAATGGCCCGCCTGGCTCAAT
GCCCATTGACGTCAATAGGACCACCCACCATTGACGTCAATGGGATGGCTCATTGCCCATTCATATCCGT
TCTCACGCCCCCTATTGACGTCAATGACGGTAAATGGCCCACTTGGCAGTACATCAATATCTATTAATAG
TAACTTGGCAAGTACATTACTATTGGAAGGACGCCAGGGTACATTGGCAGTACTCCCATTGACGTCAATG
GCGGTAAATGGCCCGCGATGGCTGCCAAGTACATCCCCATTGACGTCAATGGGGAGGGGCAATGACGCAA
ATGGGCGTTCCATTGACGTAAATGGGCGGTAGGCGTGCCTAATGGGAGGTCTATATAAGCAATGCTCGTT
TAGGGAAC
Features (pLannotate 1.2.2; 16 found; start..end, strand, type, name):
     35..53      +  promoter       SP6 promoter: promoter for bacteriophage SP6 RNA polymerase
     37..348     +  CDS            mTurquoise2-G (fragment): mTurquoise2-G is a fluorescent protein, derived from Aequorea victoria. It is reported to be a monomer.
    385..1626    +  CDS            TARDBP: TADBP_HUMAN - Also known as TDP43. Experimental evidence at protein level: Swiss-Prot protein existence level 1. RNA-binding protein that is involved in various steps of RNA biogenesis and processing (PubMed:23519609). Preferentially binds, via its two RNA recognition motifs RRM1 and RRM2, to GU-repeats on RNA molecules predominantly localized within long introns and in the 3'UTR of mRNAs (PubMed:23519609, PubMed:24240615, PubMed:24464995). In turn, regulates the splicing of many non-coding and protein-coding RNAs including proteins involved in neuronal survival, as well as mRNAs that encode p
   1637..1654    -  promoter       T7 promoter (fragment): promoter for bacteriophage T7 RNA polymerase
   1659..1793    -  polyA_signal   SV40 poly(A) signal: SV40 polyadenylation signal
   1906..1924    -  promoter       T3 promoter: promoter for bacteriophage T3 RNA polymerase
   1969..1985    -  protein_bind   lac operator: The lac repressor binds to the lac operator to inhibit transcription in E. coli. This inhibition can be relieved by adding lactose or isopropyl-β-D-thiogalactopyranoside (IPTG). lac repressor encoded by lacI
   1993..2023    -  promoter       lac promoter: promoter for the E. coli lac operon
   2038..2059    -  protein_bind   CAP binding site: CAP binding activates transcription in the presence of cAMP. E. coli catabolite activator protein
   2072..2164    -  CDS            lacI (fragment): lac repressor; lacI; The lac repressor binds to the lac operator to inhibit transcription in E. coli. This inhibition can be relieved by adding lactose or isopropyl-β-D-thiogalactopyranoside (IPTG).
   2347..2935    -  rep_origin     ori: high-copy-number ColE1/pMB1/pBR322/pUC origin of replication
   3106..3966    -  CDS            AmpR: β-lactamase; bla; confers resistance to ampicillin, carbenicillin, and related antibiotics
   3967..4071    -  promoter       AmpR promoter: bla
   4124..4552    -  rep_origin     f1 ori (sequence partly withheld): f1 bacteriophage origin of replication; arrow indicates direction of (+) strand synthesis
   4557..4623    -  CDS            lacZα (fragment): LacZα fragment of β-galactosidase; lacZ fragment
   4626..5610    +  promoter       CMV IE94 promoter: enhancer/promoter region of simian cytomegalovirus major immediate early transcription unit IE94
