>Addgene plasmid #162617 | pCS2plus-mCerulean 156-239-GGGS-TDP-43 | addgene full sequence | sequence record 324260 | Addgene NGS Result
CGCCATTCTGCCTGGGGACGTCGGAGCAAGCTTGATTTAGGTGACACTATAGAATACAAGCTACTTGTTC
TTTTTGCAGGATCCGCCGCCACCATGGACAAGCAGAAGAACGGAATCAAGGCCAACTTCAAGATCCGCCA
CAACATCGAGGACGGAAGCGTGCAGCTGGCCGACCACTACCAGCAGAACACCCCTATCGGAGATGGACCT
GTGCTGCTGCCAGACAACCACTACCTGAGCACCCAGAGCAAGCTGAGCAAGGACCCTAACGAGAAGCGCG
ACCACATGGTGCTGCTGGAATTTGTGACCGCCGCTGGAATCACCCTGGGAATGGACGAGCTGTACAAGGG
CGGAGGAAGCGGAGGCGGAAGCGGCGGGGGAAGCATGTCTGAATATATTCGGGTAACCGAAGATGAGAAC
GATGAGCCCATTGAAATACCATCGGAAGACGATGGGACGGTGCTGCTCTCCACGGTTACAGCCCAGTTTC
CAGGGGCGTGTGGGCTTCGCTACAGGAATCCAGTGTCTCAGTGTATGAGAGGTGTCCGGCTGGTAGAAGG
AATTCTGCATGCCCCAGATGCTGGCTGGGGAAATCTGGTGTATGTTGTCAACTATCCAAAAGATAACAAA
AGAAAAATGGATGAGACAGATGCTTCATCAGCAGTGAAAGTGAAAAGAGCAGTCCAGAAAACATCCGATT
TAATAGTGTTGGGTCTCCCATGGAAAACAACCGAACAGGACCTGAAAGAGTATTTTAGTACCTTTGGAGA
AGTTCTTATGGTGCAGGTCAAGAAAGATCTTAAGACTGGTCATTCAAAGGGGTTTGGCTTTGTTCGTTTT
ACGGAATATGAAACACAAGTGAAAGTAATGTCACAGCGACATATGATAGATGGACGATGGTGTGACTGCA
AACTTCCTAATTCTAAGCAAAGCCAAGATGAGCCTTTGAGAAGCAGAAAAGTGTTTGTGGGGCGCTGTAC
AGAGGACATGACTGAGGATGAGCTGCGGGAGTTCTTCTCTCAGTACGGGGATGTGATGGATGTCTTCATC
CCCAAGCCATTCAGGGCCTTTGCCTTTGTTACATTTGCAGATGATCAGATTGCGCAGTCTCTTTGTGGAG
AGGACTTGATCATTAAAGGAATCAGCGTTCATATATCCAATGCCGAACCTAAGCACAATAGCAATAGACA
GTTAGAAAGAAGTGGAAGATTTGGTGGTAATCCAGGTGGCTTTGGGAATCAGGGTGGATTTGGTAATAGC
AGAGGGGGTGGAGCTGGTTTGGGAAACAATCAAGGTAGTAATATGGGTGGTGGGATGAACTTTGGTGCGT
TCAGCATTAATCCAGCCATGATGGCTGCCGCCCAGGCAGCACTACAGAGCAGTTGGGGTATGATGGGCAT
GTTAGCCAGCCAGCAGAACCAGTCAGGCCCATCGGGTAATAACCAAAACCAAGGCAACATGCAGAGGGAG
CCAAACCAGGCCTTCGGTTCTGGAAATAACTCTTATAGTGGCTCTAATTCTGGTGCAGCAATTGGTTGGG
GATCAGCATCCAATGCAGGGTCGGGCAGTGGTTTTAATGGAGGCTTTGGCTCAAGCATGGATTCTAAGTC
TTCTGGCTGGGGAATGTAGTCTAGAACTATAGTGAGTCGTATTACGTAGATCCAGACATGATAAGATACA
TTGATGAGTTTGGACAAACCACAACTAGAATGCAGTGAAAAAAATGCTTTATTTGTGAAATTTGTGATGC
TATTGCTTTATTTGTAACCATTATAAGCTGCAATAAACAAGTTAACAACAACAATTGCATTCATTTTATG
TTTCAGGTTCAGGGGGAGGTGTGGGAGGTTTTTTAATTCGCGGCCGCGGCGCCAATGCATTGGGCCCGGT
ACCCAGCTTTTGTTCCCTTTAGTGAGGGTTAATTGCGCGCTTGGCGTAATCATGGTCATAGCTGTTTCCT
GTGTGAAATTGTTATCCGCTCACAATTCCACACAACATACGAGCCGGGAGCATAAAGTGTAAAGCCTGGG
GTGCCTAATGAGTGAGCTAACTCACATTAATTGCGTTGCGCTCACTGCCCGCTTTCCAGTCGGGAAACCT
GTCGTGCCAGCTGCATTAATGAATCGGCCAACGCGCGGGGAGAGGCGGTTTGCGTATTGGGCGCTCTTCC
GCTTCCTCGCTCACTGACTCGCTGCGCTCGGTCGTTCGGCTGCGGCGAGCGGTATCAGCTCACTCAAAGG
CGGTAATACGGTTATCCACAGAATCAGGGGATAACGCAGGAAAGAACATGTGAGCAAAAGGCCAGCAAAA
GGCCAGGAACCGTAAAAAGGCCGCGTTGCTGGCGTTTTTCCATAGGCTCCGCCCCCCTGACGAGCATCAC
AAAAATCGACGCTCAAGTCAGAGGTGGCGAAACCCGACAGGACTATAAAGATACCAGGCGTTTCCCCCTG
GAAGCTCCCTCGTGCGCTCTCCTGTTCCGACCCTGCCGCTTACCGGATACCTGTCCGCCTTTCTCCCTTC
GGGAAGCGTGGCGCTTTCTCATAGCTCACGCTGTAGGTATCTCAGTTCGGTGTAGGTCGTTCGCTCCAAG
CTGGGCTGTGTGCACGAACCCCCCGTTCAGCCCGACCGCTGCGCCTTATCCGGTAACTATCGTCTTGAGT
CCAACCCGGTAAGACACGACTTATCGCCACTGGCAGCAGCCACTGGTAACAGGATTAGCAGAGCGAGGTA
TGTAGGCGGTGCTACAGAGTTCTTGAAGTGGTGGCCTAACTACGGCTACACTAGAAGAACAGTATTTGGT
ATCTGCGCTCTGCTGAAGCCAGTTACCTTCGGAAAAAGAGTTGGTAGCTCTTGATCCGGCAAACAAACCA
CCGCTGGTAGCGGTGGTTTTTTTGTTTGCAAGCAGCAGATTACGCGCAGAAAAAAAGGATCTCAAGAAGA
TCCTTTGATCTTTTCTACGGGGTCTGACGCTCAGTGGAACGAAAACTCACGTTAAGGGATTTTGGTCATG
AGATTATCAAAAAGGATCTTCACCTAGATCCTTTTAAATTAAAAATGAAGTTTTAAATCAATCTAAAGTA
TATATGAGTAAACTTGGTCTGACAGTTACCAATGCTTAATCAGTGAGGCACCTATCTCAGCGATCTGTCT
ATTTCGTTCATCCATAGTTGCCTGACTCCCCGTCGTGTAGATAACTACGATACGGGAGGGCTTACCATCT
GGCCCCAGTGCTGCAATGATACCGCGAGACCCACGCTCACCGGCTCCAGATTTATCAGCAATAAACCAGC
CAGCCGGAAGGGCCGAGCGCAGAAGTGGTCCTGCAACTTTATCCGCCTCCATCCAGTCTATTAATTGTTG
CCGGGAAGCTAGAGTAAGTAGTTCGCCAGTTAATAGTTTGCGCAACGTTGTTGCCATTGCTACAGGCATC
GTGGTGTCACGCTCGTCGTTTGGTATGGCTTCATTCAGCTCCGGTTCCCAACGATCAAGGCGAGTTACAT
GATCCCCCATGTTGTGCAAAAAAGCGGTTAGCTCCTTCGGTCCTCCGATCGTTGTCAGAAGTAAGTTGGC
CGCAGTGTTATCACTCATGGTTATGGCAGCACTGCATAATTCTCTTACTGTCATGCCATCCGTAAGATGC
TTTTCTGTGACTGGTGAGTACTCAACCAAGTCATTCTGAGAATAGTGTATGCGGCGACCGAGTTGCTCTT
GCCCGGCGTCAATACGGGATAATACCGCGCCACATAGCAGAACTTTAAAAGTGCTCATCATTGGAAAACG
TTCTTCGGGGCGAAAACTCTCAAGGATCTTACCGCTGTTGAGATCCAGTTCGATGTAACCCACTCGTGCA
CCCAACTGATCTTCAGCATCTTTTACTTTCACCAGCGTTTCTGGGTGAGCAAAAACAGGAAGGCAAAATG
CCGCAAAAAAGGGAATAAGGGCGACACGGAAATGTTGAATACTCATACTCTTCCTTTTTCAATATTATTG
AAGCATTTATCAGGGTTATTGTCTCATGAGCGGATACATATTTGAATGTATTTAGAAAAATAAACAAATA
GGGGTTCCGCGCACATTTCCCCGAAAAGTGCCACCTAAATTGTAAGCGTTAATATTTTGTTAAAATTCGC
GTTAAATTTTTGTTAAATCAGCTCATTTTTTAACCAATAGGCCGAAATCGGCAAAATCCCTTATAAATCA
AAAGAATAGACCGAGATAGGGT
[37 nt withheld, positions 4223-4259]
AAAGAACGTGGACTCCAACGTCAAAGG
[49 nt withheld, positions 4287-4335]
T
[91 nt withheld, positions 4337-4427]
G
[124 nt withheld, positions 4429-4552]
CCCATTCGCCATTCAGGCTGCGCAACTGTTGGGAAGGGCGATCGGTGCGGGCCTCTTCGCTATTACGCCA
GTCGACCGCCAATTCAATATGGCGTATATGGACTCATGCCAATTCAATATGGTGGATCTGGACCTGTGCC
AATTCAATATGGCGTATATGGACTCGTGCCAATTCAATATGGTGGATCTGGACCCCAGCCAATTCAATAT
GGCGGACTTGGCACCATGCCAATTCAATATGGCGGACCTGGCACTGTGCCAACTGGGGAGGGGTCTACTT
GGCACGGTGCCAAGTTTGAGGAGGGGTCTTGGCCCTGTGCCAAGTCCGCCATATTGAATTGGCATGGTGC
CAATAATGGCGGCCATATTGGCTATATGCCAGGATCAATATATAGGCAATATCCAATATGGCCCTATGCC
AATATGGCTATTGGCCAGGTTCAATACTATGTATTGGCCCTATGCCATATAGTATTCCATATATGGGTTT
TCCTATTGACGTAGATAGCCCCTCCCAATGGGCGGTCCCATATACCATATATGGGGCTTCCTAATACCGC
CCATAGCCACTCCCCCATTGACGTCAATGGTCTCTATATATGGTCTTTCCTATTGACGTCATATGGGCGG
TCCTATTGACGTATATGGCGCCTCCCCCATTGACGTCAATTACGGTAAATGGCCCGCCTGGCTCAATGCC
CATTGACGTCAATAGGACCACCCACCATTGACGTCAATGGGATGGCTCATTGCCCATTCATATCCGTTCT
CACGCCCCCTATTGACGTCAATGACGGTAAATGGCCCACTTGGCAGTACATCAATATCTATTAATAGTAA
CTTGGCAAGTACATTACTATTGGAAGTACGCCAGGGTACATTGGCAGTACTCCCATTGACGTCAATGGCG
GTAAATGGCCCGCGATGGCTGCCAAGTACATCCCCATTGACGTCAATGGGGAGGGGCAATGACGCAAATG
GGCGTTCCATTGACGTAAATGGGCGGTAGGCGTGCCTAATGGGAGGTCTATATAAGCAATGCTCGTTTAG
GGAAC
Features (pLannotate 1.2.2; 16 found; start..end, strand, type, name):
     35..53      +  promoter       SP6 promoter: promoter for bacteriophage SP6 RNA polymerase
     37..348     +  CDS            mTurquoise2-G (fragment): mTurquoise2-G is a fluorescent protein, derived from Aequorea victoria. It is reported to be a monomer.
    385..1626    +  CDS            TARDBP: TADBP_HUMAN - Also known as TDP43. Experimental evidence at protein level: Swiss-Prot protein existence level 1. RNA-binding protein that is involved in various steps of RNA biogenesis and processing (PubMed:23519609). Preferentially binds, via its two RNA recognition motifs RRM1 and RRM2, to GU-repeats on RNA molecules predominantly localized within long introns and in the 3'UTR of mRNAs (PubMed:23519609, PubMed:24240615, PubMed:24464995). In turn, regulates the splicing of many non-coding and protein-coding RNAs including proteins involved in neuronal survival, as well as mRNAs that encode p
   1637..1654    -  promoter       T7 promoter (fragment): promoter for bacteriophage T7 RNA polymerase
   1659..1793    -  polyA_signal   SV40 poly(A) signal: SV40 polyadenylation signal
   1906..1924    -  promoter       T3 promoter: promoter for bacteriophage T3 RNA polymerase
   1969..1985    -  protein_bind   lac operator: The lac repressor binds to the lac operator to inhibit transcription in E. coli. This inhibition can be relieved by adding lactose or isopropyl-β-D-thiogalactopyranoside (IPTG). lac repressor encoded by lacI
   1993..2023    -  promoter       lac promoter: promoter for the E. coli lac operon
   2038..2059    -  protein_bind   CAP binding site: CAP binding activates transcription in the presence of cAMP. E. coli catabolite activator protein
   2072..2164    -  CDS            lacI (fragment): lac repressor; lacI; The lac repressor binds to the lac operator to inhibit transcription in E. coli. This inhibition can be relieved by adding lactose or isopropyl-β-D-thiogalactopyranoside (IPTG).
   2347..2935    -  rep_origin     ori: high-copy-number ColE1/pMB1/pBR322/pUC origin of replication
   3106..3966    -  CDS            AmpR: β-lactamase; bla; confers resistance to ampicillin, carbenicillin, and related antibiotics
   3967..4071    -  promoter       AmpR promoter: bla
   4124..4552    -  rep_origin     f1 ori (sequence partly withheld): f1 bacteriophage origin of replication; arrow indicates direction of (+) strand synthesis
   4557..4623    -  CDS            lacZα (fragment): LacZα fragment of β-galactosidase; lacZ fragment
   4630..5607    +  promoter       CMV IE94 promoter: enhancer/promoter region of simian cytomegalovirus major immediate early transcription unit IE94
