[The description below was written by a language model from this plasmid's Addgene catalogue record and pLannotate feature annotations shown in this document.]
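Description:
pCS2plus-mCerulean 156-239-GGGS-TDP-43 is a pCS2+-type expression plasmid (the backbone is catalogued as "pC2+", vector type mammalian expression) of about 5.6 kb. It encodes one half of a split fluorescent protein fused to human TDP-43 (TARDBP). It is maintained in E. coli as a high-copy plasmid through a ColE1/pUC-type origin and selected with ampicillin via the β-lactamase gene. An f1 origin and remnants of lac sequences (lac promoter/operator, lacZα and lacI fragments) are also carried over from the parental backbone.

The payload sits downstream of two promoters in tandem. The simian CMV IE94 enhancer/promoter allows direct expression in vertebrate cells, and the bacteriophage SP6 promoter allows in vitro synthesis of sense mRNA. The open reading frame begins with a C-terminal fluorescent protein fragment, which the depositor defines as mCerulean residues 156–239 and the annotation software matches to the closely related cyan variant mTurquoise2. According to the construct name, this fragment is joined through a short GGGS linker to full-length TARDBP, placing the fragment at the N-terminus of TDP-43. An SV40 polyadenylation signal follows the coding region, and T7 (partial) and T3 promoters lie in the antisense orientation beyond the insert. The depositor's sequence and the repository's sequencing result yield essentially identical feature maps, differing by only a few nucleotides in total length.

The stated purpose is to transcribe the fusion for injection into zebrafish embryos for bimolecular fluorescence complementation (BiFC). The mCerulean fragment is non-fluorescent alone and regains fluorescence only when brought close to a complementary N-terminal fragment on a partner protein. The associated study used this approach in vivo to examine aggregate formation in amyotrophic lateral sclerosis.
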