Addgene plasmid #162617: pCS2plus-mCerulean 156-239-GGGS-TDP-43
Purpose: Allows for transcription of mCerulean fluorophore half fused to TDP-43 for injection into zebrafish embryos for BiFC assays
Depositing lab: Marco Morsch. Depositing organization: Macquarie University. Publication: In vivo Validation of Bimolecular Fluorescence Complementation (BiFC) to Investigate Aggregate Formation in Amyotrophic Lateral Sclerosis (ALS). Don EK, Maschirow A, Radford RAW, Scherer NM, Vidal-Itriago A, Hogan A, Maurel C, Formella I, Stoddart JJ, Hall TE, Lee A, Shi B, Cole NJ, Laird AS, Badrock AP, Chung RS, Morsch M. Mol Neurobiol. 2021 May;58(5):2061-2074. doi: 10.1007/s12035-020-02238-0. Epub 2021 Jan 7. PubMed 33415684.
Backbone
  Vector backbone: pC2+
  Vector type: Mammalian Expression
Growth in bacteria
  Bacterial resistance: Ampicillin, 100 μg/mL
  Growth temperature: 37°C
  Growth strain: DH5alpha
  Copy number: High Copy
Gene/Insert
  Gene/Insert name: TARDBP
  Species: H. sapiens (human)
  Entrez Gene: TARDBP (a.k.a. ALS10, TDP-43)
  Cloning method: Unknown
Terms and licenses: Academic/Nonprofit Terms; Industry Terms: Not Available to Industry
Depositor comments: mCerulean156-239 fused to TARDBP Please visit https://www.biorxiv.org/content/10.1101/2020.10.08.330894v1 for bioRxiv preprint.
How to cite: pCS2plus-mCerulean 156-239-GGGS-TDP-43 was a gift from Marco Morsch (Addgene plasmid # 162617 ; http://n2t.net/addgene:162617 ; RRID:Addgene_162617)
